>Addgene plasmid #106953 | pLV sgRNA-Hic1 GFP | addgene full sequence | sequence record 204586 | Addgene NGS Result
GTCGACGGATCGGGAGATCTCCCGATCCCCTATGGTGCACTCTCAGTACAATCTGCTCTGATGCCGCATA
GTTAAGCCAGTATCTGCTCCCTGCTTGTGTGTTGGAGGTCGCTGAGTAGTGCGCGAGCAAAATTTAAGCT
ACAACAAGGCAAGGCTTGACCGACAATTGCATGAAGAATCTGCTTAGGGTTAGGCGTTTTGCGCTGCTTC
GCGATGTACGGGCCAGATATACGCGTTGACATTGATTATTGACTAGTTATTAATAGTAATCAATTACGGG
GTCATTAGTTCATAGCCCATATATGGAGTTCCGCGTTACATAACTTACGGTAAATGGCCCGCCTGGCTGA
CCGCCCAACGACCCCCGCCCATTGACGTCAATAATGACGTATGTTCCCATAGTAACGCCAATAGGGACTT
TCCATTGACGTCAATGGGTGGAGTATTTACGGTAAACTGCCCACTTGGCAGTACATCAAGTGTATCATAT
GCCAAGTACGCCCCCTATTGACGTCAATGACGGTAAATGGCCCGCCTGGCATTATGCCCAGTACATGACC
TTATGGGACTTTCCTACTTGGCAGTACATCTACGTATTAGTCATCGCTATTACCATGGTGATGCGGTTTT
GGCAGTACATCAATGGGCGTGGATAGCGGTTTGACTCACGGGGATTTCCAAGTCTCCACCCCATTGACGT
CAATGGGAGTTTGTTTTGGCACCAAAATCAACGGGACTTTCCAAAATGTCGTAACAACTCCGCCCCATTG
ACGCAAATGGGCGGTAGGCGTGTACGGTGGGAGGTCTATATAAGCAGCGCGTTTTGCCTGTACTGGGTCT
CTCTGGTTAGACCAGATCTGAGCCTGGGAGCTCTCTGGCTAACTAGGGAACCCACTGCTTAAGCCTCAAT
AAAGCTTGCCTTGAGTGCTTCAAGTAGTGTGTGCCCGTCTGTTGTGTGACTCTGGTAACTAGAGATCCCT
CAGACCCTTTTAGTCAGTGTGGAAAATCTCTAGCAGTGGCGCCCGAACAGGGACTTGAAAGCGAAAGGGA
AACCAGAGGAGCTCTCTCGACGCAGGACTCGGCTTGCTGAAGCGCGCACGGCAAGAGGCGAGGGGCGGCG
ACTGGTGAGTACGCCAAAAATTTTGACTAGCGGAGGCTAGAAGGAGAGAGATGGGTGCGAGAGCGTCAGT
ATTAAGCGGGGGAGAATTAGATCGCGATGGGAAAAAATTCGGTTAAGGCCAGGGGGAAAGAAAAAATATA
AATTAAAACATATAGTATGGGCAAGCAGGGAGCTAGAACGATTCGCAGTTAATCCTGGCCTGTTAGAAAC
ATCAGAAGGCTGTAGACAAATACTGGGACAGCTACAACCATCCCTTCAGACAGGATCAGAAGAACTTAGA
TCATTATATAATACAGTAGCAACCCTCTATTGTGTGCATCAAAGGATAGAGATAAAAGACACCAAGGAAG
CTTTAGACAAGATAGAGGAAGAGCAAAACAAAAGTAAGACCACCGCACAGCAAGCGGCCGCTGATCTTCA
GACCTGGAGGAGGAGATATGAGGGACAATTGGAGAAGTGAATTATATAAATATAAAGTAGTAAAAATTGA
ACCATTAGGAGTAGCACCCACCAAGGCAAAGAGAAGAGTGGTGCAGAGAGAAAAAAGAGCAGTGGGAATA
GGAGCTTTGTTCCTTGGGTTCTTGGGAGCAGCAGGAAGCACTATGGGCGCAGCGTCAATGACGCTGACGG
TACAGGCCAGACAATTATTGTCTGGTATAGTGCAGCAGCAGAACAATTTGCTGAGGGCTATTGAGGCGCA
ACAGCATCTGTTGCAACTCACAGTCTGGGGCATCAAGCAGCTCCAGGCAAGAATCCTGGCTGTGGAAAGA
TACCTAAAGGATCAACAGCTCCTGGGGATTTGGGGTTGCTCTGGAAAACTCATTTGCACCACTGCTGTGC
CTTGGAATGCTAGTTGGAGTAATAAATCTCTGGAACAGATTTGGAATCACACGACCTGGATGGAGTGGGA
CAGAGAAATTAACAATTACACAAGCTTAATACACTCCTTAATTGAAGAATCGCAAAACCAGCAAGAAAAG
AATGAACAAGAATTATTGGAATTAGATAAATGGGCAAGTTTGTGGAATTGGTTTAACATAACAAATTGGC
TGTGGTATATAAAATTATTCATAATGATAGTAGGAGGCTTGGTAGGTTTAAGAATAGTTTTTGCTGTACT
TTCTATAGTGAATAGAGTTAGGCAGGGATATTCACCATTATCGTTTCAGACCCACCTCCCAACCCCGAGG
GGACCCGACAGGCCCGAAGGAATAGAAGAAGAAGGTGGAGAGAGAGACAGAGACAGATCCATTCGATTAG
TGAACGGATCGGCACTGCGTGCGCCAATTCTGCAGACAAATGGCAGTATTCATCCACAATTTTAAAAGAA
AAGGGGGGATTGGGGGGTACAGTGCAGGGGAAAGAATAGTAGACATAATAGCAACAGACATACAAACTAA
AGAATTACAAAAACAAATTACAAAAATTCAAAATTTTCGGGTTTATTACAGGGACAGCAGAGATCCAGTT
TGGTTAATTAAAAAAAAAGCACCGACTCGGTGCCACTTTTTCAAGTTGATAACGGACTAGCCTTATTTTA
ACTTGCTATTTCTAGCTCTAAAACCCCGAATTGGCGCGATATAACGGTGTTTCGTCCTTTCCACAAGATA
TATAAAGCCAAGAAATCGAAATACTTTCAAGTTACGGTAAGCATATGATAGTCCATTTTAAAACATAATT
TTAAAACTGCAAACTACCCAAGAAATTATTACTTTCTACGTCACGTATTTTGTACTAATATCTTTGTGTT
TACAGTCAAATTAATTCCAATTATCTCTCTAACAGCCTTGTATCGTATATGCAAATATGAAGGAATCATG
GGAAATAGGCCCTCTTAATTAATTAAGGGTGCAGCGGCCTCCGCGCCGGGTTTTGGCGCCTCCCGCGGGC
GCCCCCCTCCTCACGGCGAGCGCTGCCACGTCAGACGAAGGGCGCAGCGAGCGTCCTGATCCTTCCGCCC
GGACGCTCAGGACAGCGGCCCGCTGCTCATAAGACTCGGCCTTAGAACCCCAGTATCAGCAGAAGGACAT
TTTAGGACGGGACTTGGGTGACTCTAGGGCACTGGTTTTCTTTCCAGAGAGCGGAACAGGCGAGGAAAAG
TAGTCCCTTCTCGGCGATTCTGCGGAGGGATCTCCGTGGGGCGGTGAACGCCGATGATTATATAAGGACG
CGCCGGGTGTGGCACAGCTAGTTCCGTCGCAGCCGGGATTTGGGTCGCGGTTCTTGTTTGTGGATCGCTG
TGATCGTCACTTGGTGAGTAGCGGGCTGCTGGGCTGGCCGGGGCTTTCGTGGCCGCCGGGCCGCTCGGTG
GGACGGAAGCGTGTGGAGAGACCGCCAAGGGCTGTAGTCTGGGTCCGCGAGCAAGGTTGCCCTGAACTGG
GGGTTGGGGGGAGCGCAGCAAAATGGCGGCTGTTCCCGAGTCTTGAATGGAAGACGCTTGTGAGGCGGGC
TGTGAGGTCGTTGAAACAAGGTGGGGGGCATGGTGGGCGGCAAGAACCCAAGGTCTTGAGGCCTTCGCTA
ATGCGGGAAAGCTCTTATTCGGGTGAGATGGGCTGGGGCACCATCTGGGGACCCTGACGTGAAGTTTGTC
ACTGACTGGAGAACTCGGTTTGTCGTCTGTTGCGGGGGCGGCAGTTATGGCGGTGCCGTTGGGCAGTGCA
CCCGTACCTTTGGGAGCGCGCGCCCTCGTCGTGTCGTGACGTCACCCGTTCTGTTGGCTTATAATGCAGG
GTGGGGCCACCTGCCGGTAGGTGTGCGGTAGGCTTTTCTCCGTCGCAGGACGCAGGGTTCGGGCCTAGGG
TAGGCTCTCCTGAATCGACAGGCGCCGGACCTCTGGTGAGGGGAGGGATAAGTGAGGCGTCAGTTTCTTT
GGTCGGTTTTATGTACCTATCTTCTTAAGTAGCTGAAGCTCCGGTTTTGAACTATGCGCTCGGGGTTGGC
GAGTGTGTTTTGTGAAGTTTTTTAGGCACCTTTTGAAATGTAATCATTTGGGTCAATATGTAATTTTCAG
TGTTAGACTAGTAAATTGTCCGCTAAATTCTGGCCGTTTTTGGCTTTTTTGTTAGACGAAGCTTGGGCTG
CAGGTCGACTCTAGAATGGTGAGCAAGGGCGAGGAGCTGTTCACCGGGGTGGTGCCCATCCTGGTCGAGC
TGGACGGCGACGTAAACGGCCACAAGTTCAGCGTGTCCGGCGAGGGCGAGGGCGATGCCACCTACGGCAA
GCTGACCCTGAAGTTCATCTGCACCACCGGCAAGCTGCCCGTGCCCTGGCCCACCCTCGTGACCACCCTG
ACCTACGGCGTGCAGTGCTTCAGCCGCTACCCCGACCACATGAAGCAGCACGACTTCTTCAAGTCCGCCA
TGCCCGAAGGCTACGTCCAGGAGCGCACCATCTTCTTCAAGGACGACGGCAACTACAAGACCCGCGCCGA
GGTGAAGTTCGAGGGCGACACCCTGGTGAACCGCATCGAGCTGAAGGGCATCGACTTCAAGGAGGACGGC
AACATCCTGGGGCACAAGCTGGAGTACAACTACAACAGCCACAACGTCTATATCATGGCCGACAAGCAGA
AGAACGGCATCAAGGTGAACTTCAAGATCCGCCACAACATCGAGGACGGCAGCGTGCAGCTCGCCGACCA
CTACCAGCAGAACACCCCCATCGGCGACGGCCCCGTGCTGCTGCCCGACAACCACTACCTGAGCACCCAG
TCCGCCCTGAGCAAAGACCCCAACGAGAAGCGCGATCACATGGTCCTGCTGGAGTTCGTGACCGCCGCCG
GGATCACTCTCGGCATGGACGAGCTGTACAAGTAAGAATTCGATATCAAGCTTATCGATAATCAACCTCT
GGATTACAAAATTTGTGAAAGATTGACTGGTATTCTTAACTATGTTGCTCCTTTTACGCTATGTGGATAC
GCTGCTTTAATGCCTTTGTATCATGCTATTGCTTCCCGTATGGCTTTCATTTTCTCCTCCTTGTATAAAT
CCTGGTTGCTGTCTCTTTATGAGGAGTTGTGGCCCGTTGTCAGGCAACGTGGCGTGGTGTGCACTGTGTT
TGCTGACGCAACCCCCACTGGTTGGGGCATTGCCACCACCTGTCAGCTCCTTTCCGGGACTTTCGCTTTC
CCCCTCCCTATTGCCACGGCGGAACTCATCGCCGCCTGCCTTGCCCGCTGCTGGACAGGGGCTCGGCTGT
TGGGCACTGACAATTCCGTGGTGTTGTCGGGGAAATCATCGTCCTTTCCTTGGCTGCTCGCCTGTGTTGC
CACCTGGATTCTGCGCGGGACGTCCTTCTGCTACGTCCCTTCGGCCCTCAATCCAGCGGACCTTCCTTCC
CGCGGCCTGCTGCCGGCTCTGCGGCCTCTTCCGCGTCTTCGCCTTCGCCCTCAGACGAGTCGGATCTCCC
TTTGGGCCGCCTCCCCGCATCGATACCGTCGACCTCGAGACCTAGAAAAACATGGAGCAATCACAAGTAG
CAATACAGCAGCTACCAATGCTGATTGTGCCTGGCTAGAAGCACAAGAGGAGGAGGAGGTGGGTTTTCCA
GTCACACCTCAGGTACCTTTAAGACCAATGACTTACAAGGCAGCTGTAGATCTTAGCCACTTTTTAAAAG
AAAAGGGGGGACTGGAAGGGCTAATTCACTCCCAACGAAGACAAGATATCCTTGATCTGTGGATCTACCA
CACACAAGGCTACTTCCCTGATTGGCAGAACTACACACCAGGGCCAGGGATCAGATATCCACTGACCTTT
GGATGGTGCTACAAGCTAGTACCAGTTGAGCAAGAGAAGGTAGAAGAAGCCAATGAAGGAGAGAACACCC
GCTTGTTACACCCTGTGAGCCTGCATGGGATGGATGACCCGGAGAGAGAAGTATTAGAGTGGAGGTTTGA
CAGCCGCCTAGCATTTCATCACATGGCCCGAGAGCTGCATCCGGACTGTACTGGGTCTCTCTGGTTAGAC
CAGATCTGAGCCTGGGAGCTCTCTGGCTAACTAGGGAACCCACTGCTTAAGCCTCAATAAAGCTTGCCTT
GAGTGCTTCAAGTAGTGTGTGCCCGTCTGTTGTGTGACTCTGGTAACTAGAGATCCCTCAGACCCTTTTA
GTCAGTGTGGAAAATCTCTAGCAGGGCCCGTTTAAACCCGCTGATCAGCCTCGACTGTGCCTTCTAGTTG
CCAGCCATCTGTTGTTTGCCCCTCCCCCGTGCCTTCCTTGACCCTGGAAGGTGCCACTCCCACTGTCCTT
TCCTAATAAAATGAGGAAATTGCATCGCATTGTCTGAGTAGGTGTCATTCTATTCTGGGGGGTGGGGTGG
GGCAGGACAGCAAGGGGGAGGATTGGGAAGACAATAGCAGGCATGCTGGGGATGCGGTGGGCTCTATGGC
TTCTGAGGCGGAAAGAACCAGCTGGGGCTCTAGGGGGTATCCCC
[124 nt withheld, positions 6555-6678]
C
[91 nt withheld, positions 6680-6770]
A
[49 nt withheld, positions 6772-6820]
CCTTTGACGTTGGAGTCCACGTTCTTT
[37 nt withheld, positions 6848-6884]
ACCCTATCTCGGTCTATTCTTTTGATTTATAAGGGATTTTGCCGATTTCGGCCTATTGGTTAAAAAATGA
GCTGATTTAACAAAAATTTAACGCGAATTAATTCTGTGGAATGTGTGTCAGTTAGGGTGTGGAAAGTCCC
CAGGCTCCCCAGCAGGCAGAAGTATGCAAAGCATGCATCTCAATTAGTCAGCAACCAGGTGTGGAAAGTC
CCCAGGCTCCCCAGCAGGCAGAAGTATGCAAAGCATGCATCTCAATTAGTCAGCAACCATAGTCCCGCCC
CTAACTCCGCCCATCCCGCCCCTAACTCCGCCCAGTTCCGCCCATTCTCCGCCCCATGGCTGACTAATTT
TTTTTATTTATGCAGAGGCCGAGGCCGCCTCTGCCTCTGAGCTATTCCAGAAGTAGTGAGGAGGCTTTTT
TGGAGGCCTAGGCTTTTGCAAAAAGCTCCCGGGAGCTTGTATATCCATTTTCGGATCTGATCAGCACGTG
TTGACAATTAATCATCGGCATAGTATATCGGCATAGTATAATACGACAAGGTGAGGAACTAAACCATGGC
CAAGTTGACCAGTGCCGTTCCGGTGCTCACCGCGCGCGACGTCGCCGGAGCGGTCGAGTTCTGGACCGAC
CGGCTCGGGTTCTCCCGGGACTTCGTGGAGGACGACTTCGCCGGTGTGGTCCGGGACGACGTGACCCTGT
TCATCAGCGCGGTCCAGGACCAGGTGGTGCCGGACAACACCCTGGCCTGGGTGTGGGTGCGCGGCCTGGA
CGAGCTGTACGCCGAGTGGTCGGAGGTCGTGTCCACGAACTTCCGGGACGCCTCCGGGCCGGCCATGACC
GAGATCGGCGAGCAGCCGTGGGGGCGGGAGTTCGCCCTGCGCGACCCGGCCGGCAACTGCGTGCACTTCG
TGGCCGAGGAGCAGGACTGACACGTGCTACGAGATTTCGATTCCACCGCCGCCTTCTATGAAAGGTTGGG
CTTCGGAATCGTTTTCCGGGACGCCGGCTGGATGATCCTCCAGCGCGGGGATCTCATGCTGGAGTTCTTC
GCCCACCCCAACTTGTTTATTGCAGCTTATAATGGTTACAAATAAAGCAATAGCATCACAAATTTCACAA
ATAAAGCATTTTTTTCACTGCATTCTAGTTGTGGTTTGTCCAAACTCATCAATGTATCTTATCATGTCTG
TATACCGTCGACCTCTAGCTAGAGCTTGGCGTAATCATGGTCATAGCTGTTTCCTGTGTGAAATTGTTAT
CCGCTCACAATTCCACACAACATACGAGCCGGAAGCATAAAGTGTAAAGCCTGGGGTGCCTAATGAGTGA
GCTAACTCACATTAATTGCGTTGCGCTCACTGCCCGCTTTCCAGTCGGGAAACCTGTCGTGCCAGCTGCA
TTAATGAATCGGCCAACGCGCGGGGAGAGGCGGTTTGCGTATTGGGCGCTCTTCCGCTTCCTCGCTCACT
GACTCGCTGCGCTCGGTCGTTCGGCTGCGGCGAGCGGTATCAGCTCACTCAAAGGCGGTAATACGGTTAT
CCACAGAATCAGGGGATAACGCAGGAAAGAACATGTGAGCAAAAGGCCAGCAAAAGGCCAGGAACCGTAA
AAAGGCCGCGTTGCTGGCGTTTTTCCATAGGCTCCGCCCCCCTGACGAGCATCACAAAAATCGACGCTCA
AGTCAGAGGTGGCGAAACCCGACAGGACTATAAAGATACCAGGCGTTTCCCCCTGGAAGCTCCCTCGTGC
GCTCTCCTGTTCCGACCCTGCCGCTTACCGGATACCTGTCCGCCTTTCTCCCTTCGGGAAGCGTGGCGCT
TTCTCATAGCTCACGCTGTAGGTATCTCAGTTCGGTGTAGGTCGTTCGCTCCAAGCTGGGCTGTGTGCAC
GAACCCCCCGTTCAGCCCGACCGCTGCGCCTTATCCGGTAACTATCGTCTTGAGTCCAACCCGGTAAGAC
ACGACTTATCGCCACTGGCAGCAGCCACTGGTAACAGGATTAGCAGAGCGAGGTATGTAGGCGGTGCTAC
AGAGTTCTTGAAGTGGTGGCCTAACTACGGCTACACTAGAAGAACAGTATTTGGTATCTGCGCTCTGCTG
AAGCCAGTTACCTTCGGAAAAAGAGTTGGTAGCTCTTGATCCGGCAAACAAACCACCGCTGGTAGCGGTG
GTTTTTTTGTTTGCAAGCAGCAGATTACGCGCAGAAAAAAAGGATCTCAAGAAGATCCTTTGATCTTTTC
TACGGGGTCTGACGCTCAGTGGAACGAAAACTCACGTTAAGGGATTTTGGTCATGAGATTATCAAAAAGG
ATCTTCACCTAGATCCTTTTAAATTAAAAATGAAGTTTTAAATCAATCTAAAGTATATATGAGTAAACTT
GGTCTGACAGTTACCAATGCTTAATCAGTGAGGCACCTATCTCAGCGATCTGTCTATTTCGTTCATCCAT
AGTTGCCTGACTCCCCGTCGTGTAGATAACTACGATACGGGAGGGCTTACCATCTGGCCCCAGTGCTGCA
ATGATACCGCGAGACCCACGCTCACCGGCTCCAGATTTATCAGCAATAAACCAGCCAGCCGGAAGGGCCG
AGCGCAGAAGTGGTCCTGCAACTTTATCCGCCTCCATCCAGTCTATTAATTGTTGCCGGGAAGCTAGAGT
AAGTAGTTCGCCAGTTAATAGTTTGCGCAACGTTGTTGCCATTGCTACAGGCATCGTGGTGTCACGCTCG
TCGTTTGGTATGGCTTCATTCAGCTCCGGTTCCCAACGATCAAGGCGAGTTACATGATCCCCCATGTTGT
GCAAAAAAGCGGTTAGCTCCTTCGGTCCTCCGATCGTTGTCAGAAGTAAGTTGGCCGCAGTGTTATCACT
CATGGTTATGGCAGCACTGCATAATTCTCTTACTGTCATGCCATCCGTAAGATGCTTTTCTGTGACTGGT
GAGTACTCAACCAAGTCATTCTGAGAATAGTGTATGCGGCGACCGAGTTGCTCTTGCCCGGCGTCAATAC
GGGATAATACCGCGCCACATAGCAGAACTTTAAAAGTGCTCATCATTGGAAAACGTTCTTCGGGGCGAAA
ACTCTCAAGGATCTTACCGCTGTTGAGATCCAGTTCGATGTAACCCACTCGTGCACCCAACTGATCTTCA
GCATCTTTTACTTTCACCAGCGTTTCTGGGTGAGCAAAAACAGGAAGGCAAAATGCCGCAAAAAAGGGAA
TAAGGGCGACACGGAAATGTTGAATACTCATACTCTTCCTTTTTCAATATTATTGAAGCATTTATCAGGG
TTATTGTCTCATGAGCGGATACATATTTGAATGTATTTAGAAAAATAAACAAATAGGGGTTCCGCGCACA
TTTCCCCGAAAAGTGCCACCTGAC
Features (pLannotate 1.2.2; 33 found; start..end, strand, type, name):
     31..83      -  misc_feature   bom (fragment): basis of mobility region from pBR322
    238..617     +  enhancer       CMV enhancer: human cytomegalovirus immediate early enhancer
    618..817     +  promoter       CMV promoter: human cytomegalovirus (CMV) immediate early promoter
    835..1015    +  LTR            5' LTR (truncated): truncated 5' long terminal repeat (LTR) from HIV-1
   1062..1187    +  misc_feature   HIV-1 Ψ: packaging signal of human immunodeficiency virus type 1
   1171..1534    +  CDS            HIV-1 gag (fragment): gag protein from human immunodeficiency virus 1; gag
   1680..1913    +  misc_feature   RRE: The Rev response element (RRE) of HIV-1 allows for Rev-dependent mRNA export from the nucleus to the cytoplasm.
   2290..2390    +  CDS            Rev (fragment): human immunodeficiency virus 1 (HIV-1) Rev protein; rev; enhances nuclear export of unspliced and incompletely spliced viral mRNAs
   2440..2557    +  misc_feature   cPPT/CTS: central polypurine tract and central termination sequence of HIV-1
   2609..2684    -  misc_RNA       gRNA scaffold: guide RNA scaffold for the Streptococcus pyogenes CRISPR/Cas9 system
   2714..2954    -  promoter       U6 promoter: RNA polymerase III promoter for human U6 snRNA
   2976..4187    +  promoter       UbC promoter: human ubiquitin C promoter
   4198..4215    -  misc_feature   MCS (fragment): pUC18/19 multiple cloning site
   4216..4935    +  CDS            EGFP: the original enhanced GFP (Yang et al., 1996) mammalian codon-optimized
   4936..4960    +  misc_feature   MCS (fragment): pBluescript multiple cloning site
   4960..5548    +  misc_feature   WPRE: woodchuck hepatitis virus posttranscriptional regulatory element
   5485..6066    +  CDS            nef (fragment): NEF_HV1H2 - Experimental evidence at protein level: Swiss-Prot protein existence level 1. Extracellular Nef protein targets CD4(+) T-lymphocytes for apoptosis by interacting with CXCR4 surface receptors. From Human immunodeficiency virus type 1 group M subtype B (isolate HXB2) (HIV-1).
   6073..6253    +  LTR            5' LTR (truncated): truncated 5' long terminal repeat (LTR) from HIV-1
   6285..6509    +  polyA_signal   bGH poly(A) signal: bovine growth hormone polyadenylation signal
   6513..6534    +  promoter       SV40 promoter (fragment): SV40 enhancer and early promoter
   6555..6983    +  rep_origin     f1 ori (sequence partly withheld): f1 bacteriophage origin of replication; arrow indicates direction of (+) strand synthesis
   6997..7326    +  promoter       SV40 promoter: SV40 enhancer and early promoter
   7374..7421    +  promoter       EM7 promoter: synthetic bacterial promoter&nbsp
   7440..7814    +  CDS            BleoR: antibiotic-binding protein; Sh ble from Streptoalloteichus hindustanus; confers resistance to bleomycin, phleomycin, and Zeocin™
   7824..7949    +  CDS            ble (fragment): BLE_KLEPN - Experimental evidence at protein level: Swiss-Prot protein existence level 1. Binding protein with a strong affinity to the bleomycin family of antibiotics. Binds to CL990; an antimitotic-antibiotic compound. From Klebsiella pneumoniae.
   7944..8065    +  polyA_signal   SV40 poly(A) signal: SV40 polyadenylation signal
   8138..8154    -  protein_bind   lac operator: The lac repressor binds to the lac operator to inhibit transcription in E. coli. This inhibition can be relieved by adding lactose or isopropyl-β-D-thiogalactopyranoside (IPTG). lac repressor encoded by lacI
   8162..8192    -  promoter       lac promoter: promoter for the E. coli lac operon
   8207..8228    -  protein_bind   CAP binding site: CAP binding activates transcription in the presence of cAMP. E. coli catabolite activator protein
   8241..8333    -  CDS            lacI (fragment): lac repressor; lacI; The lac repressor binds to the lac operator to inhibit transcription in E. coli. This inhibition can be relieved by adding lactose or isopropyl-β-D-thiogalactopyranoside (IPTG).
   8516..9104    -  rep_origin     ori: high-copy-number ColE1/pMB1/pBR322/pUC origin of replication
   9275..10135   -  CDS            AmpR: β-lactamase; bla; confers resistance to ampicillin, carbenicillin, and related antibiotics
  10136..10240   -  promoter       AmpR promoter: bla
