[The description below was written by a language model from this plasmid's Addgene catalogue record and pLannotate feature annotations shown in this document.]
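Description:
pLV sgRNA-Hic1 GFP is a lentiviral CRISPR guide-expression plasmid built on the FUGW backbone, designed to deliver a single guide RNA against mouse Hic1 together with a fluorescent marker. It is propagated in E. coli through a high-copy ColE1/pUC-type origin with ampicillin selection (AmpR under its own promoter). The backbone also carries an f1 origin and an SV40/EM7-driven BleoR cassette with an SV40 poly(A) signal, which could in principle confer Zeocin resistance but lies outside the viral genome. The catalogue lists the vector at about 10.3 kb, and the annotated full sequence is slightly shorter at 10,268 nt.

The transfer cassette is of the third-generation type. A CMV enhancer/promoter replaces the U3 region upstream of a truncated HIV-1 5' LTR, so genomic RNA is produced in packaging cells without Tat. This is followed by the Ψ packaging signal with a partial gag sequence, the RRE for Rev-dependent nuclear export, and the cPPT/CTS, which aids nuclear import. Downstream, a human U6 RNA polymerase III promoter drives the anti-Hic1 spacer fused to the Streptococcus pyogenes Cas9 gRNA scaffold. This unit sits in reverse orientation relative to the viral genome. Next to it, in the forward orientation, the human UbC promoter drives EGFP, followed by WPRE to enhance transcript stability and expression, a truncated 3' LTR and a bGH poly(A) signal.

No Cas9 is encoded, so the nuclease must be supplied separately, for example from a Cas9-expressing cell or animal. EGFP allows transduced cells to be identified or sorted. The associated work concerns Lgr5-positive cochlear progenitors and hair cell differentiation, which suggests the construct is used to disrupt Hic1 in that setting.
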