Addgene plasmid #106953: pLV sgRNA-Hic1 GFP
Purpose: Lentivirus encoding sgRNA targeting murine Hic1. Includes GFP marker.
Depositing lab: Albert Edge. Depositing organization: Massachusetts Eye and Ear Infirmary. Publication: Applications of Lgr5-Positive Cochlear Progenitors (LCPs) to the Study of Hair Cell Differentiation. Lenz DR, Gunewardene N, Abdul-Aziz DE, Wang Q, Gibson TM, Edge ASB. Front Cell Dev Biol. 2019 Feb 19;7:14. doi: 10.3389/fcell.2019.00014. eCollection 2019. PubMed 30873406.
Backbone
  Vector backbone: FUGW
  Total vector size (bp): 10319
  Vector type: Mammalian Expression, Lentiviral, CRISPR
Growth in bacteria
  Bacterial resistance: Ampicillin, 100 μg/mL
  Growth temperature: 37°C
  Growth strain: NEB Stable
  Copy number: Unknown
Gene/Insert
  Gene/Insert name: anti-Hic1 sgRNA
  gRNA/shRNA sequence: TTATATCGCGCCAATTCGGG
  Species: M. musculus (mouse), Synthetic
Terms and licenses: Academic/Nonprofit Terms; Industry Terms: Not Available to Industry
How to cite: pLV sgRNA-Hic1 GFP was a gift from Albert Edge (Addgene plasmid # 106953 ; http://n2t.net/addgene:106953 ; RRID:Addgene_106953)
